>Addgene plasmid #175539 | pcDNA5/FRT/TO_[Cox8a]x2_HaloTag9 | addgene full sequence | sequence record 347600 | Addgene NGS Result
GTATTTAGAAAAATAAACAAATAGGGGTTCCGCGCACATTTCCCCGAAAAGTGCCACCTGACGTCGACGG
ATCGGGAGATCTCCCGATCCCCTATGGTGCACTCTCAGTACAATCTGCTCTGATGCCGCATAGTTAAGCC
AGTATCTGCTCCCTGCTTGTGTGTTGGAGGTCGCTGAGTAGTGCGCGAGCAAAATTTAAGCTACAACAAG
GCAAGGCTTGACCGACAATTGCATGAAGAATCTGCTTAGGGTTAGGCGTTTTGCGCTGCTTCGCGATGTA
CGGGCCAGATATACGCGTTGACATTGATTATTGACTAGTTATTAATAGTAATCAATTACGGGGTCATTAG
TTCATAGCCCATATATGGAGTTCCGCGTTACATAACTTACGGTAAATGGCCCGCCTGGCTGACCGCCCAA
CGACCCCCGCCCATTGACGTCAATAATGACGTATGTTCCCATAGTAACGCCAATAGGGACTTTCCATTGA
CGTCAATGGGTGGAGTATTTACGGTAAACTGCCCACTTGGCAGTACATCAAGTGTATCATATGCCAAGTA
CGCCCCCTATTGACGTCAATGACGGTAAATGGCCCGCCTGGCATTATGCCCAGTACATGACCTTATGGGA
CTTTCCTACTTGGCAGTACATCTACGTATTAGTCATCGCTATTACCATGGTGATGCGGTTTTGGCAGTAC
ATCAATGGGCGTGGATAGCGGTTTGACTCACGGGGATTTCCAAGTCTCCACCCCATTGACGTCAATGGGA
GTTTGTTTTGGCACCAAAATCAACGGGACTTTCCAAAATGTCGTAACAACTCCGCCCCATTGACGCAAAT
GGGCGGTAGGCGTGTACGGTGGGAGGTCTATATAAGCAGAGCTCTCCCTATCAGTGATAGAGATCTCCCT
ATCAGTGATAGAGATCGTCGACGAGCTCGTTTAGTGAACCGTCAGATCGCCTGGAGACGCCATCCACGCT
GTTTTGACCTCCATAGAAGACACCGGGACCGATCCAGCCTCCGGACTCTAGCGTTTAAACTTAAGCTTGG
TACCGAGCTCGGATCCACTAGTCCAGTGTGGTGGAATTCTGCAGATATCCAGCAACCACCATGTCCGTCC
TGACGCCGCTGCTGCTGCGGGGCTTGACAGGCTCGGCCCGGCGGCTCCCAGTGCCGCGCGCCAAGATCCA
TTCGTTGTCCGTCCTGACGCCGCTGCTGCTGCGGGGCTTGACAGGCTCGGCCCGGCGGCTCCCAGTGCCG
CGCGCCAAGATCCATTCGTTGGGAGGCAGCGGAGGCAGCGGATCCGAAATCGGTACTGGCTTTCCATTCG
ACCCCCATTATGTGGAAGTCCTGGGCGAGCGCATGCACTACGTCGATGTTGGTCCGCGCGATGGCACCCC
TGTGCTGTTCCTGCACGGTAACCCGACCTCCTCCTACGTGTGGCGCAACATCATCCCGCATGTTGCACCG
ACCCATCGCTGCATTGCTCCAGACCTGATCGGTATGGGCAAATCCGACAAACCAGACCTGGGTTATTTCT
TCGACGACCACGTCCGCTTCATGGATGCCTTCATCGAAGCCCTGGGTCTGGAAGAGGTCGTCCTGGTCAT
TCACGACTGGGGCTCCGCTCTGGGTTTCCACTGGGCCAAGCGCAATCCAGAGCGCGTCAAAGGTATTGCA
TTTATGGAGTTCATCCGCCCTATCCCGACCTGGGACGAATGGCCAGAATTTGCCCGCGAGACCTTCCAGG
CCTTCCGCACCACCGACGTCGGCCGCAAGCTGATCATCGATCATAACGTTTTTATCGAGGGTACGCTGCG
TATGGGTGTCGTCCGCCCGCTGACTGAAGTCGAGATGGACCATTACCGCGAGCCGTTCCTGAATCCTGTT
GACCGCGAGCCACTGTGGCGCTTCCCAAACGAGCTGCCAATCGCCGGTGAGCCAGCGAACATCGTCGCGC
TGGTCGAAGAATACATGGACTGGCTGCACCAGTCCCCTGTCCCGAAGCTGCTGTTCTGGGGCACCCCAGG
CGTTCTGATCCCACCGGCCGAAGCCGCTCGCCTGGCCAAAAGCCTGCCTAACTGCAAGGCTGTGGACATC
GGCCCGGGTCTGAATCTGCTGCAAGAAGACAACCCGGACCTGATCGGCAGCGAGATCGCGCGCTGGCTGT
CTACTCTGGAGATTTCCGGTTAACCGCTCGAGTCTAGAGGGCCCGTTTAAACCCGCTGATCAGCCTCGAC
TGTGCCTTCTAGTTGCCAGCCATCTGTTGTTTGCCCCTCCCCCGTGCCTTCCTTGACCCTGGAAGGTGCC
ACTCCCACTGTCCTTTCCTAATAAAATGAGGAAATTGCATCGCATTGTCTGAGTAGGTGTCATTCTATTC
TGGGGGGTGGGGTGGGGCAGGACAGCAAGGGGGAGGATTGGGAAGACAATAGCAGGCATGCTGGGGATGC
GGTGGGCTCTATGGCTTCTGAGGCGGAAAGAACCAGCTGGGGCTCTAGGGGGTATCCCC
[124 nt withheld, positions 2510-2633]
C
[91 nt withheld, positions 2635-2725]
AGGGTGATGGTTCACGTACCTAGAAGTTCCTATTCCGAAGTTCCTATTCTCTAGAAAGTATAGGAACTTC
CTTGGCCAAAAAGCCTGAACTCACCGCGACGTCTGTCGAGAAGTTTCTGATCGAAAAGTTCGACAGCGTC
TCCGACCTGATGCAGCTCTCGGAGGGCGAAGAATCTCGTGCTTTCAGCTTCGATGTAGGAGGGCGTGGAT
ATGTCCTGCGGGTAAATAGCTGCGCCGATGGTTTCTACAAAGATCGTTATGTTTATCGGCACTTTGCATC
GGCCGCGCTCCCGATTCCGGAAGTGCTTGACATTGGGGAATTCAGCGAGAGCCTGACCTATTGCATCTCC
CGCCGTGCACAGGGTGTCACGTTGCAAGACCTGCCTGAAACCGAACTGCCCGCTGTTCTGCAGCCGGTCG
CGGAGGCCATGGATGCGATCGCTGCGGCCGATCTTAGCCAGACGAGCGGGTTCGGCCCATTCGGACCGCA
AGGAATCGGTCAATACACTACATGGCGTGATTTCATATGCGCGATTGCTGATCCCCATGTGTATCACTGG
CAAACTGTGATGGACGACACCGTCAGTGCGTCCGTCGCGCAGGCTCTCGATGAGCTGATGCTTTGGGCCG
AGGACTGCCCCGAAGTCCGGCACCTCGTGCACGCGGATTTCGGCTCCAACAATGTCCTGACGGACAATGG
CCGCATAACAGCGGTCATTGACTGGAGCGAGGCGATGTTCGGGGATTCCCAATACGAGGTCGCCAACATC
TTCTTCTGGAGGCCGTGGTTGGCTTGTATGGAGCAGCAGACGCGCTACTTCGAGCGGAGGCATCCGGAGC
TTGCAGGATCGCCGCGGCTCCGGGCGTATATGCTCCGCATTGGTCTTGACCAACTCTATCAGAGCTTGGT
TGACGGCAATTTCGATGATGCAGCTTGGGCGCAGGGTCGATGCGACGCAATCGTCCGATCCGGAGCCGGG
ACTGTCGGGCGTACACAAATCGCCCGCAGAAGCGCGGCCGTCTGGACCGATGGCTGTGTAGAAGTACTCG
CCGATAGTGGAAACCGACGCCCCAGCACTCGTCCGAGGGCAAAGGAATAGCACGTACTACGAGATTTCGA
TTCCACCGCCGCCTTCTATGAAAGGTTGGGCTTCGGAATCGTTTTCCGGGACGCCGGCTGGATGATCCTC
CAGCGCGGGGATCTCATGCTGGAGTTCTTCGCCCACCCCAACTTGTTTATTGCAGCTTATAATGGTTACA
AATAAAGCAATAGCATCACAAATTTCACAAATAAAGCATTTTTTTCACTGCATTCTAGTTGTGGTTTGTC
CAAACTCATCAATGTATCTTATCATGTCTGTATACCGTCGACCTCTAGCTAGAGCTTGGCGTAATCATGG
TCATAGCTGTTTCCTGTGTGAAATTGTTATCCGCTCACAATTCCACACAACATACGAGCCGGAAGCATAA
AGTGTAAAGCCTGGGGTGCCTAATGAGTGAGCTAACTCACATTAATTGCGTTGCGCTCACTGCCCGCTTT
CCAGTCGGGAAACCTGTCGTGCCAGCTGCATTAATGAATCGGCCAACGCGCGGGGAGAGGCGGTTTGCGT
ATTGGGCGCTCTTCCGCTTCCTCGCTCACTGACTCGCTGCGCTCGGTCGTTCGGCTGCGGCGAGCGGTAT
CAGCTCACTCAAAGGCGGTAATACGGTTATCCACAGAATCAGGGGATAACGCAGGAAAGAACATGTGAGC
AAAAGGCCAGCAAAAGGCCAGGAACCGTAAAAAGGCCGCGTTGCTGGCGTTTTTCCATAGGCTCCGCCCC
CCTGACGAGCATCACAAAAATCGACGCTCAAGTCAGAGGTGGCGAAACCCGACAGGACTATAAAGATACC
AGGCGTTTCCCCCTGGAAGCTCCCTCGTGCGCTCTCCTGTTCCGACCCTGCCGCTTACCGGATACCTGTC
CGCCTTTCTCCCTTCGGGAAGCGTGGCGCTTTCTCATAGCTCACGCTGTAGGTATCTCAGTTCGGTGTAG
GTCGTTCGCTCCAAGCTGGGCTGTGTGCACGAACCCCCCGTTCAGCCCGACCGCTGCGCCTTATCCGGTA
ACTATCGTCTTGAGTCCAACCCGGTAAGACACGACTTATCGCCACTGGCAGCAGCCACTGGTAACAGGAT
TAGCAGAGCGAGGTATGTAGGCGGTGCTACAGAGTTCTTGAAGTGGTGGCCTAACTACGGCTACACTAGA
AGAACAGTATTTGGTATCTGCGCTCTGCTGAAGCCAGTTACCTTCGGAAAAAGAGTTGGTAGCTCTTGAT
CCGGCAAACAAACCACCGCTGGTAGCGGTGGTTTTTTTGTTTGCAAGCAGCAGATTACGCGCAGAAAAAA
AGGATCTCAAGAAGATCCTTTGATCTTTTCTACGGGGTCTGACGCTCAGTGGAACGAAAACTCACGTTAA
GGGATTTTGGTCATGAGATTATCAAAAAGGATCTTCACCTAGATCCTTTTAAATTAAAAATGAAGTTTTA
AATCAATCTAAAGTATATATGAGTAAACTTGGTCTGACAGTTACCAATGCTTAATCAGTGAGGCACCTAT
CTCAGCGATCTGTCTATTTCGTTCATCCATAGTTGCCTGACTCCCCGTCGTGTAGATAACTACGATACGG
GAGGGCTTACCATCTGGCCCCAGTGCTGCAATGATACCGCGAGACCCACGCTCACCGGCTCCAGATTTAT
CAGCAATAAACCAGCCAGCCGGAAGGGCCGAGCGCAGAAGTGGTCCTGCAACTTTATCCGCCTCCATCCA
GTCTATTAATTGTTGCCGGGAAGCTAGAGTAAGTAGTTCGCCAGTTAATAGTTTGCGCAACGTTGTTGCC
ATTGCTACAGGCATCGTGGTGTCACGCTCGTCGTTTGGTATGGCTTCATTCAGCTCCGGTTCCCAACGAT
CAAGGCGAGTTACATGATCCCCCATGTTGTGCAAAAAAGCGGTTAGCTCCTTCGGTCCTCCGATCGTTGT
CAGAAGTAAGTTGGCCGCAGTGTTATCACTCATGGTTATGGCAGCACTGCATAATTCTCTTACTGTCATG
CCATCCGTAAGATGCTTTTCTGTGACTGGTGAGTACTCAACCAAGTCATTCTGAGAATAGTGTATGCGGC
GACCGAGTTGCTCTTGCCCGGCGTCAATACGGGATAATACCGCGCCACATAGCAGAACTTTAAAAGTGCT
CATCATTGGAAAACGTTCTTCGGGGCGAAAACTCTCAAGGATCTTACCGCTGTTGAGATCCAGTTCGATG
TAACCCACTCGTGCACCCAACTGATCTTCAGCATCTTTTACTTTCACCAGCGTTTCTGGGTGAGCAAAAA
CAGGAAGGCAAAATGCCGCAAAAAAGGGAATAAGGGCGACACGGAAATGTTGAATACTCATACTCTTCCT
TTTTCAATATTATTGAAGCATTTATCAGGGTTATTGTCTCATGAGCGGATACATATTTGAAT
Features (pLannotate 1.2.2; 23 found; start..end, strand, type, name):
     93..145     -  misc_feature   bom (fragment): basis of mobility region from pBR322
    300..679     +  enhancer       CMV enhancer: human cytomegalovirus immediate early enhancer
    680..883     +  promoter       CMV promoter: human cytomegalovirus (CMV) immediate early promoter
    885..904     +  promoter       PLtetO-1 promoter (fragment): modified phage lambda PL promoter with tet operator sites (Lutz and Bujard, 1997)
    906..925     +  promoter       PLtetO-1 promoter (fragment): modified phage lambda PL promoter with tet operator sites (Lutz and Bujard, 1997)
    933..966     +  promoter       TRE3GV promoter (fragment): 3rd-generation Tet-responsive promoter that can be activated by binding of Tet-On® 3G, optimized for retroviral and lentiviral vectors
   1111..1185    +  CDS            COX8 presequence: mitochondrial presequence of human cytochrome c oxidase subunit VIII (Rizutto et al., 1989)
   1196..1269    +  CDS            COX8 presequence (fragment): mitochondrial presequence of human cytochrome c oxidase subunit VIII (Rizutto et al., 1989)
   1306..2189    +  CDS            HaloTag® (fragment): modified bacterial dehalogenase that forms covalent bonds with chloroalkane derivatives
   2240..2464    +  polyA_signal   bGH poly(A) signal: bovine growth hormone polyadenylation signal
   2468..2489    +  promoter       SV40 promoter (fragment): SV40 enhancer and early promoter
   2510..2743    +  rep_origin     f1 ori (fragment) (sequence partly withheld): f1 bacteriophage origin of replication; arrow indicates direction of (+) strand synthesis
   2748..2795    +  protein_bind   FRT: FLP-mediated recombination occurs in the 8-bp core sequence TCTAGAAA (Turan and Bode, 2011). FLP recombinase from the Saccharomyces cerevisiae 2μ plasmid
   2803..3825    +  CDS            HygR: aminoglycoside phosphotransferase from E. coli; aph(4)-Ia; confers resistance to hygromycin
   3835..3960    +  CDS            ble (fragment): BLE_KLEPN - Experimental evidence at protein level: Swiss-Prot protein existence level 1. Binding protein with a strong affinity to the bleomycin family of antibiotics. Binds to CL990; an antimitotic-antibiotic compound. From Klebsiella pneumoniae.
   3955..4076    +  polyA_signal   SV40 poly(A) signal: SV40 polyadenylation signal
   4149..4165    -  protein_bind   lac operator: The lac repressor binds to the lac operator to inhibit transcription in E. coli. This inhibition can be relieved by adding lactose or isopropyl-β-D-thiogalactopyranoside (IPTG). lac repressor encoded by lacI
   4173..4203    -  promoter       lac promoter: promoter for the E. coli lac operon
   4218..4239    -  protein_bind   CAP binding site: CAP binding activates transcription in the presence of cAMP. E. coli catabolite activator protein
   4252..4344    -  CDS            lacI (fragment): lac repressor; lacI; The lac repressor binds to the lac operator to inhibit transcription in E. coli. This inhibition can be relieved by adding lactose or isopropyl-β-D-thiogalactopyranoside (IPTG).
   4527..5115    -  rep_origin     ori: high-copy-number ColE1/pMB1/pBR322/pUC origin of replication
   5286..6146    -  CDS            AmpR: β-lactamase; bla; confers resistance to ampicillin, carbenicillin, and related antibiotics
   6147..34      -  promoter       AmpR promoter (across the origin): bla
