[The description below was written by a language model from this plasmid's Addgene catalogue record and pLannotate feature annotations shown in this document.]
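Description:
pcDNA5/FRT/TO_[Cox8a]x2_HaloTag9 is a 6.2 kb mammalian expression plasmid built on the pcDNA5/FRT/TO backbone, designed to place the self-labelling protein HaloTag9 in mitochondria; the record gives the target as the inner mitochondrial membrane. It is maintained in E. coli as a high-copy plasmid through a ColE1/pUC-type origin and an ampicillin resistance gene (β-lactamase with its own promoter). Short fragments of f1 ori, SV40 promoter, ble and lacI sequence appear in the annotation as backbone remnants.

The expression cassette is driven by the human CMV immediate-early enhancer and promoter. This is followed directly by two short elements annotated as tet-operator-containing fragments, consistent with the tetracycline-regulated "TO" design. In that design, transcription is held off in cells expressing the Tet repressor and is induced by tetracycline or doxycycline; in cells lacking the repressor, expression is constitutive. The open reading frame begins with two tandem copies of the mitochondrial presequence of human cytochrome c oxidase subunit VIII (Cox8a), which direct import into mitochondria. These are fused to HaloTag9, a HaloTag7 variant carrying Q165H and P174R, and the cassette ends with a bGH polyadenylation signal. HaloTag is a modified bacterial dehalogenase that reacts covalently with chloroalkane ligands, so the targeted protein can be labelled with fluorescent substrates.

Downstream, an FRT site directly precedes a hygromycin resistance coding sequence with an SV40 poly(A) signal. No complete promoter is annotated upstream of this gene. This arrangement allows Flp-mediated integration into a genomic FRT site in a compatible host cell line, with hygromycin selection of stable isogenic lines. The associated publication concerns engineered HaloTag variants for fluorescence lifetime multiplexing, so the construct probably serves as a mitochondrial marker in that type of imaging.
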