Addgene plasmid #175539: pcDNA5/FRT/TO_[Cox8a]x2_HaloTag9
Purpose: Expression of HaloTag9 at the inner membrane of mitochondria in mammalian cells
Depositing lab: Kai Johnsson. Depositing organization: Max Planck Institute for Medical Research. Publication: Engineered HaloTag variants for fluorescence lifetime multiplexing. Frei MS, Tarnawski M, Roberti MJ, Koch B, Hiblot J, Johnsson K. Nat Methods. 2021 Dec 16. pii: 10.1038/s41592-021-01341-x. doi: 10.1038/s41592-021-01341-x. PubMed 34916672.
Backbone
  Vector backbone: pCDNA5/FR/TO
  Vector type: Mammalian Expression
  Selectable markers: Hygromycin
Growth in bacteria
  Bacterial resistance: Ampicillin, 100 μg/mL
  Growth temperature: 37°C
  Growth strain: DH5alpha
  Copy number: High Copy
Gene/Insert
  Gene/Insert name: Cox8a-HaloTag9 (alt name: Cox8a-HaloTag9)
  Species: H. sapiens (human)
  Mutation: HaloTag9 = HaloTag7-Q165H-P174R
  Cloning method: Gibson Cloning
Terms and licenses: Academic/Nonprofit Terms; Industry Terms: Not Available to Industry
How to cite: pcDNA5/FRT/TO_[Cox8a]x2_HaloTag9 was a gift from Kai Johnsson (Addgene plasmid # 175539 ; http://n2t.net/addgene:175539 ; RRID:Addgene_175539)
